Addgene plasmid #214881: pSLQ7558 pHR (hU6-crB2M-EFS-PuroR-WPRE)
Purpose: Lentiviral vector encoding RfxCas13d targeting B2M guide
Depositing lab: Stanley Qi. Depositing organization: Stanford University. Publication: A versatile CRISPR-Cas13d platform for multiplexed transcriptomic regulation and metabolic engineering in primary human T cells. Tieu V, Sotillo E, Bjelajac JR, Chen C, Malipatlolla M, Guerrero JA, Xu P, Quinn PJ, Fisher C, Klysz D, Mackall CL, Qi LS. Cell. 2024 Feb 29;187(5):1278-1295.e20. doi: 10.1016/j.cell.2024.01.035. Epub 2024 Feb 21. PubMed 38387457.
Backbone
  Vector backbone: pHR
  Vector type: Mammalian Expression, Lentiviral, CRISPR
  Selectable markers: Puromycin
Growth in bacteria
  Bacterial resistance: Ampicillin, 100 μg/mL
  Growth temperature: 37°C
  Growth strain: NEB Stable
  Copy number: High Copy
Gene/Insert
  Gene/Insert name: hU6-crB2M-EFS-PuroR-WPRE
  gRNA/shRNA sequence: AACCCCTACCAACTGGTCGGGGTTTGAAACaaagagagagtagcgcgagcaca
  Species: Synthetic
  Promoter: hU6
  Cloning method: Restriction Enzyme; 5′ cloning site Unknown (unknown if destroyed)
Terms and licenses: Academic/Nonprofit Terms; Industry Terms: Not Available to Industry
How to cite: pSLQ7558 pHR (hU6-crB2M-EFS-PuroR-WPRE) was a gift from Stanley Qi (Addgene plasmid # 214881 ; http://n2t.net/addgene:214881 ; RRID:Addgene_214881)
