[The description below was written by a language model from this plasmid's Addgene catalogue record and pLannotate feature annotations shown in this document.]
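Description:
pSLQ7558 pHR (hU6-crB2M-EFS-PuroR-WPRE) is a lentiviral transfer plasmid on the pHR backbone that delivers an RfxCas13d guide RNA directed against B2M transcripts, together with a puromycin selection marker. The plasmid encodes only the guide. No Cas13d coding sequence is annotated, so the nuclease must be provided separately. In bacteria it is maintained through a high-copy ColE1/pUC-type origin and ampicillin resistance (β-lactamase). The backbone also carries an f1 origin and an SV40/EM7-driven BleoR (Zeocin resistance) cassette, which lies outside the LTR-flanked region and is therefore not packaged.

The viral genome is transcribed from a CMV enhancer/promoter fused to a truncated HIV-1 5' LTR. It contains the Ψ packaging signal with an adjoining gag fragment, the RRE for Rev-dependent nuclear export, and the cPPT/CTS. It ends in a self-inactivating ΔU3 3' LTR followed by a bGH polyadenylation signal. Within this frame, the human U6 RNA polymerase III promoter drives the crRNA, which consists of the 30-base processed RfxCas13d direct repeat followed by the B2M-targeting spacer. Downstream, the EF-1α core (EFS) promoter expresses puromycin N-acetyltransferase so that transduced mammalian cells can be selected. A WPRE follows to enhance expression of transcripts that contain it. Short hits annotated as small t antigen, lacI, Klebsiella ble and similar are probably residual or spurious fragments.

The associated work describes a Cas13d platform for multiplexed transcript regulation in primary human T cells. In that setting, this construct would serve to knock down B2M mRNA in cells expressing RfxCas13d.
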