Features (pLannotate 1.2.2; 32 found; start..end, strand, type, name):
     18..118     +  CDS            Rev (fragment): human immunodeficiency virus 1 (HIV-1) Rev protein; rev; enhances nuclear export of unspliced and incompletely spliced viral mRNAs
    168..285     +  misc_feature   cPPT/CTS: central polypurine tract and central termination sequence of HIV-1
    336..576     +  promoter       U6 promoter: RNA polymerase III promoter for human U6 snRNA
    586..615     +  misc_RNA       RfxCas13d DR30: 5' processed 30-base direct repeat for an RfxCas13d gRNA (Konermann et al., 2018)
    657..675     +  CDS            small t antigen (fragment): SV40 (simian virus 40) small t antigen
    701..912     +  promoter       EF-1α core promoter: core promoter for human elongation factor EF-1α
    928..1527    +  CDS            PuroR (fragment): puromycin N-acetyltransferase; pac from Streptomyces; confers resistance to puromycin
   1543..2131    +  misc_feature   WPRE: woodchuck hepatitis virus posttranscriptional regulatory element
   2182..2201    +  misc_feature   cPPT/CTS (fragment): central polypurine tract and central termination sequence of HIV-1
   2203..2436    +  LTR            3' LTR (ΔU3): self-inactivating 3' long terminal repeat (LTR) from HIV-1
   2468..2692    +  polyA_signal   bGH poly(A) signal: bovine growth hormone polyadenylation signal
   2696..2717    +  promoter       SV40 promoter (fragment): SV40 enhancer and early promoter
   2738..3166    +  rep_origin     f1 ori (sequence partly withheld): f1 bacteriophage origin of replication; arrow indicates direction of (+) strand synthesis
   3180..3509    +  promoter       SV40 promoter: SV40 enhancer and early promoter
   3557..3604    +  promoter       EM7 promoter: synthetic bacterial promoter&nbsp
   3623..3997    +  CDS            BleoR: antibiotic-binding protein; Sh ble from Streptoalloteichus hindustanus; confers resistance to bleomycin, phleomycin, and Zeocin™
   4007..4132    +  CDS            ble (fragment): BLE_KLEPN - Experimental evidence at protein level: Swiss-Prot protein existence level 1. Binding protein with a strong affinity to the bleomycin family of antibiotics. Binds to CL990; an antimitotic-antibiotic compound. From Klebsiella pneumoniae.
   4127..4248    +  polyA_signal   SV40 poly(A) signal: SV40 polyadenylation signal
   4321..4337    -  protein_bind   lac operator: The lac repressor binds to the lac operator to inhibit transcription in E. coli. This inhibition can be relieved by adding lactose or isopropyl-β-D-thiogalactopyranoside (IPTG). lac repressor encoded by lacI
   4345..4375    -  promoter       lac promoter: promoter for the E. coli lac operon
   4390..4411    -  protein_bind   CAP binding site: CAP binding activates transcription in the presence of cAMP. E. coli catabolite activator protein
   4424..4516    -  CDS            lacI (fragment): lac repressor; lacI; The lac repressor binds to the lac operator to inhibit transcription in E. coli. This inhibition can be relieved by adding lactose or isopropyl-β-D-thiogalactopyranoside (IPTG).
   4699..5287    -  rep_origin     ori: high-copy-number ColE1/pMB1/pBR322/pUC origin of replication
   5458..6318    -  CDS            AmpR: β-lactamase; bla; confers resistance to ampicillin, carbenicillin, and related antibiotics
   6319..6423    -  promoter       AmpR promoter: bla
   6482..6534    -  misc_feature   bom (fragment): basis of mobility region from pBR322
   6689..7068    +  enhancer       CMV enhancer: human cytomegalovirus immediate early enhancer
   7069..7268    +  promoter       CMV promoter: human cytomegalovirus (CMV) immediate early promoter
   7286..7466    +  LTR            5' LTR (truncated): truncated 5' long terminal repeat (LTR) from HIV-1
   7513..7638    +  misc_feature   HIV-1 Ψ: packaging signal of human immunodeficiency virus type 1
   7622..7985    +  CDS            HIV-1 gag (fragment): gag protein from human immunodeficiency virus 1; gag
   8131..8364    +  misc_feature   RRE: The Rev response element (RRE) of HIV-1 allows for Rev-dependent mRNA export from the nucleus to the cytoplasm.
>Addgene plasmid #214881 | pSLQ7558 pHR (hU6-crB2M-EFS-PuroR-WPRE) | addgene full sequence | sequence record 429079 | Addgene NGS Result
CACCATTATCGTTTCAGACCCACCTCCCAACCCCGAGGGGACCCGACAGGCCCGAAGGAATAGAAGAAGA
AGGTGGAGAGAGAGACAGAGACAGATCCATTCGATTAGTGAACGGATCGGCACTGCGTGCGCCAATTCTG
CAGACAAATGGCAGTATTCATCCACAATTTTAAAAGAAAAGGGGGGATTGGGGGGTACAGTGCAGGGGAA
AGAATAGTAGACATAATAGCAACAGACATACAAACTAAAGAATTACAAAAACAAATTACAAAAATTCAAA
ATTTTCGGGTTTATTACAGGGACAGCAGAGATCCAGTTTGGTTAATTAAGGTACCGAGGGCCTATTTCCC
ATGATTCCTTCATATTTGCATATACGATACAAGGCTGTTAGAGAGATAATTGGAATTAATTTGACTGTAA
ACACAAAGATATTAGTACAAAATACGTGACGTAGAAAGTAATAATTTCTTGGGTAGTTTGCAGTTTTAAA
ATTATGTTTTAAAATGGACTATCATATGCTTACCGTAACTTGAAAGTATTTCGATTTCTTGGCTTTATAT
ATCTTGTGGAAAGGACGAAACACCGAACCCCTACCAACTGGTCGGGGTTTGAAACAAAGAGAGAGTAGCG
CGAGCACATTTTTTTGAATTCGCTAGCTAGGTCTTGAAAGGAGTGGGAATTGGCTCCGGTGCCCGTCAGT
GGGCAGAGCGCACATCGCCCACAGTCCCCGAGAAGTTGGGGGGAGGGGTCGGCAATTGATCCGGTGCCTA
GAGAAGGTGGCGCGGGGTAAACTGGGAAAGTGATGTCGTGTACTGGCTCCGCCTTTTTCCCGAGGGTGGG
GGAGAACCGTATATAAGTGCAGTAGTCGCCGTGAACGTTCTTTTTCGCAACGGGTTTGCCGCCAGAACAC
AGGACCGGTTCTAGAGCATGACCGAGTACAAGCCCACGGTGCGCCTCGCCACCCGCGACGACGTCCCCAG
GGCCGTACGCACCCTCGCCGCCGCGTTCGCCGACTACCCCGCCACGCGCCACACCGTCGATCCGGACCGC
CACATCGAGCGGGTCACCGAGCTGCAAGAACTCTTCCTCACGCGCGTCGGGCTCGACATCGGCAAGGTGT
GGGTCGCGGACGACGGCGCCGCGGTGGCGGTCTGGACCACGCCGGAGAGCGTCGAAGCGGGGGCGGTGTT
CGCCGAGATCGGCCCGCGCATGGCCGAGTTGAGCGGTTCCCGGCTGGCCGCGCAGCAACAGATGGAAGGC
CTCCTGGCGCCGCACCGGCCCAAGGAGCCCGCGTGGTTCCTGGCCACCGTCGGAGTCTCGCCCGACCACC
AGGGCAAGGGTCTGGGCAGCGCCGTCGTGCTCCCCGGAGTGGAGGCGGCCGAGCGCGCCGGGGTGCCCGC
CTTCCTGGAGACCTCCGCGCCCCGCAACCTCCCCTTCTACGAGCGGCTCGGCTTCACCGTCACCGCCGAC
GTCGAGGTGCCCGAAGGACCGCGCACCTGGTGCATGACCCGCAAGCCCGGTGCCTGAACGCGTTAAGTCG
ACAATCAACCTCTGGATTACAAAATTTGTGAAAGATTGACTGGTATTCTTAACTATGTTGCTCCTTTTAC
GCTATGTGGATACGCTGCTTTAATGCCTTTGTATCATGCTATTGCTTCCCGTATGGCTTTCATTTTCTCC
TCCTTGTATAAATCCTGGTTGCTGTCTCTTTATGAGGAGTTGTGGCCCGTTGTCAGGCAACGTGGCGTGG
TGTGCACTGTGTTTGCTGACGCAACCCCCACTGGTTGGGGCATTGCCACCACCTGTCAGCTCCTTTCCGG
GACTTTCGCTTTCCCCCTCCCTATTGCCACGGCGGAACTCATCGCCGCCTGCCTTGCCCGCTGCTGGACA
GGGGCTCGGCTGTTGGGCACTGACAATTCCGTGGTGTTGTCGGGGAAATCATCGTCCTTTCCTTGGCTGC
TCGCCTGTGTTGCCACCTGGATTCTGCGCGGGACGTCCTTCTGCTACGTCCCTTCGGCCCTCAATCCAGC
GGACCTTCCTTCCCGCGGCCTGCTGCCGGCTCTGCGGCCTCTTCCGCGTCTTCGCCTTCGCCCTCAGACG
AGTCGGATCTCCCTTTGGGCCGCCTCCCCGCGTCGACTTTAAGACCAATGACTTACAAGGCAGCTGTAGA
TCTTAGCCACTTTTTAAAAGAAAAGGGGGGACTGGAAGGGCTAATTCACTCCCAACGAAGACAAGATCTG
CTTTTTGCTTGTACTGGGTCTCTCTGGTTAGACCAGATCTGAGCCTGGGAGCTCTCTGGCTAACTAGGGA
ACCCACTGCTTAAGCCTCAATAAAGCTTGCCTTGAGTGCTTCAAGTAGTGTGTGCCCGTCTGTTGTGTGA
CTCTGGTAACTAGAGATCCCTCAGACCCTTTTAGTCAGTGTGGAAAATCTCTAGCAGGGCCCGTTTAAAC
CCGCTGATCAGCCTCGACTGTGCCTTCTAGTTGCCAGCCATCTGTTGTTTGCCCCTCCCCCGTGCCTTCC
TTGACCCTGGAAGGTGCCACTCCCACTGTCCTTTCCTAATAAAATGAGGAAATTGCATCGCATTGTCTGA
GTAGGTGTCATTCTATTCTGGGGGGTGGGGTGGGGCAGGACAGCAAGGGGGAGGATTGGGAAGACAATAG
CAGGCATGCTGGGGATGCGGTGGGCTCTATGGCTTCTGAGGCGGAAAGAACCAGCTGGGGCTCTAGGGGG
TATCCCC
[124 nt withheld, positions 2738-2861]
C
[91 nt withheld, positions 2863-2953]
A
[49 nt withheld, positions 2955-3003]
CCTTTGACGTTGGAGTCCACGTTCTTT
[37 nt withheld, positions 3031-3067]
ACCCTATCTCGGTCTATTCTTTTGATTTATAAGGGATTTTGCCGATTTCGGCCTATTGGTTAAAAAATGA
GCTGATTTAACAAAAATTTAACGCGAATTAATTCTGTGGAATGTGTGTCAGTTAGGGTGTGGAAAGTCCC
CAGGCTCCCCAGCAGGCAGAAGTATGCAAAGCATGCATCTCAATTAGTCAGCAACCAGGTGTGGAAAGTC
CCCAGGCTCCCCAGCAGGCAGAAGTATGCAAAGCATGCATCTCAATTAGTCAGCAACCATAGTCCCGCCC
CTAACTCCGCCCATCCCGCCCCTAACTCCGCCCAGTTCCGCCCATTCTCCGCCCCATGGCTGACTAATTT
TTTTTATTTATGCAGAGGCCGAGGCCGCCTCTGCCTCTGAGCTATTCCAGAAGTAGTGAGGAGGCTTTTT
TGGAGGCCTAGGCTTTTGCAAAAAGCTCCCGGGAGCTTGTATATCCATTTTCGGATCTGATCAGCACGTG
TTGACAATTAATCATCGGCATAGTATATCGGCATAGTATAATACGACAAGGTGAGGAACTAAACCATGGC
CAAGTTGACCAGTGCCGTTCCGGTGCTCACCGCGCGCGACGTCGCCGGAGCGGTCGAGTTCTGGACCGAC
CGGCTCGGGTTCTCCCGGGACTTCGTGGAGGACGACTTCGCCGGTGTGGTCCGGGACGACGTGACCCTGT
TCATCAGCGCGGTCCAGGACCAGGTGGTGCCGGACAACACCCTGGCCTGGGTGTGGGTGCGCGGCCTGGA
CGAGCTGTACGCCGAGTGGTCGGAGGTCGTGTCCACGAACTTCCGGGACGCCTCCGGGCCGGCCATGACC
GAGATCGGCGAGCAGCCGTGGGGGCGGGAGTTCGCCCTGCGCGACCCGGCCGGCAACTGCGTGCACTTCG
TGGCCGAGGAGCAGGACTGACACGTGCTACGAGATTTCGATTCCACCGCCGCCTTCTATGAAAGGTTGGG
CTTCGGAATCGTTTTCCGGGACGCCGGCTGGATGATCCTCCAGCGCGGGGATCTCATGCTGGAGTTCTTC
GCCCACCCCAACTTGTTTATTGCAGCTTATAATGGTTACAAATAAAGCAATAGCATCACAAATTTCACAA
ATAAAGCATTTTTTTCACTGCATTCTAGTTGTGGTTTGTCCAAACTCATCAATGTATCTTATCATGTCTG
TATACCGTCGACCTCTAGCTAGAGCTTGGCGTAATCATGGTCATAGCTGTTTCCTGTGTGAAATTGTTAT
CCGCTCACAATTCCACACAACATACGAGCCGGAAGCATAAAGTGTAAAGCCTGGGGTGCCTAATGAGTGA
GCTAACTCACATTAATTGCGTTGCGCTCACTGCCCGCTTTCCAGTCGGGAAACCTGTCGTGCCAGCTGCA
TTAATGAATCGGCCAACGCGCGGGGAGAGGCGGTTTGCGTATTGGGCGCTCTTCCGCTTCCTCGCTCACT
GACTCGCTGCGCTCGGTCGTTCGGCTGCGGCGAGCGGTATCAGCTCACTCAAAGGCGGTAATACGGTTAT
CCACAGAATCAGGGGATAACGCAGGAAAGAACATGTGAGCAAAAGGCCAGCAAAAGGCCAGGAACCGTAA
AAAGGCCGCGTTGCTGGCGTTTTTCCATAGGCTCCGCCCCCCTGACGAGCATCACAAAAATCGACGCTCA
AGTCAGAGGTGGCGAAACCCGACAGGACTATAAAGATACCAGGCGTTTCCCCCTGGAAGCTCCCTCGTGC
GCTCTCCTGTTCCGACCCTGCCGCTTACCGGATACCTGTCCGCCTTTCTCCCTTCGGGAAGCGTGGCGCT
TTCTCATAGCTCACGCTGTAGGTATCTCAGTTCGGTGTAGGTCGTTCGCTCCAAGCTGGGCTGTGTGCAC
GAACCCCCCGTTCAGCCCGACCGCTGCGCCTTATCCGGTAACTATCGTCTTGAGTCCAACCCGGTAAGAC
ACGACTTATCGCCACTGGCAGCAGCCACTGGTAACAGGATTAGCAGAGCGAGGTATGTAGGCGGTGCTAC
AGAGTTCTTGAAGTGGTGGCCTAACTACGGCTACACTAGAAGAACAGTATTTGGTATCTGCGCTCTGCTG
AAGCCAGTTACCTTCGGAAAAAGAGTTGGTAGCTCTTGATCCGGCAAACAAACCACCGCTGGTAGCGGTG
GTTTTTTTGTTTGCAAGCAGCAGATTACGCGCAGAAAAAAAGGATCTCAAGAAGATCCTTTGATCTTTTC
TACGGGGTCTGACGCTCAGTGGAACGAAAACTCACGTTAAGGGATTTTGGTCATGAGATTATCAAAAAGG
ATCTTCACCTAGATCCTTTTAAATTAAAAATGAAGTTTTAAATCAATCTAAAGTATATATGAGTAAACTT
GGTCTGACAGTTACCAATGCTTAATCAGTGAGGCACCTATCTCAGCGATCTGTCTATTTCGTTCATCCAT
AGTTGCCTGACTCCCCGTCGTGTAGATAACTACGATACGGGAGGGCTTACCATCTGGCCCCAGTGCTGCA
ATGATACCGCGAGACCCACGCTCACCGGCTCCAGATTTATCAGCAATAAACCAGCCAGCCGGAAGGGCCG
AGCGCAGAAGTGGTCCTGCAACTTTATCCGCCTCCATCCAGTCTATTAATTGTTGCCGGGAAGCTAGAGT
AAGTAGTTCGCCAGTTAATAGTTTGCGCAACGTTGTTGCCATTGCTACAGGCATCGTGGTGTCACGCTCG
TCGTTTGGTATGGCTTCATTCAGCTCCGGTTCCCAACGATCAAGGCGAGTTACATGATCCCCCATGTTGT
GCAAAAAAGCGGTTAGCTCCTTCGGTCCTCCGATCGTTGTCAGAAGTAAGTTGGCCGCAGTGTTATCACT
CATGGTTATGGCAGCACTGCATAATTCTCTTACTGTCATGCCATCCGTAAGATGCTTTTCTGTGACTGGT
GAGTACTCAACCAAGTCATTCTGAGAATAGTGTATGCGGCGACCGAGTTGCTCTTGCCCGGCGTCAATAC
GGGATAATACCGCGCCACATAGCAGAACTTTAAAAGTGCTCATCATTGGAAAACGTTCTTCGGGGCGAAA
ACTCTCAAGGATCTTACCGCTGTTGAGATCCAGTTCGATGTAACCCACTCGTGCACCCAACTGATCTTCA
GCATCTTTTACTTTCACCAGCGTTTCTGGGTGAGCAAAAACAGGAAGGCAAAATGCCGCAAAAAAGGGAA
TAAGGGCGACACGGAAATGTTGAATACTCATACTCTTCCTTTTTCAATATTATTGAAGCATTTATCAGGG
TTATTGTCTCATGAGCGGATACATATTTGAATGTATTTAGAAAAATAAACAAATAGGGGTTCCGCGCACA
TTTCCCCGAAAAGTGCCACCTGACGTCGACGGATCGGGAGATCTCCCGATCCCCTATGGTGCACTCTCAG
TACAATCTGCTCTGATGCCGCATAGTTAAGCCAGTATCTGCTCCCTGCTTGTGTGTTGGAGGTCGCTGAG
TAGTGCGCGAGCAAAATTTAAGCTACAACAAGGCAAGGCTTGACCGACAATTGCATGAAGAATCTGCTTA
GGGTTAGGCGTTTTGCGCTGCTTCGCGATGTACGGGCCAGATATACGCGTTGACATTGATTATTGACTAG
TTATTAATAGTAATCAATTACGGGGTCATTAGTTCATAGCCCATATATGGAGTTCCGCGTTACATAACTT
ACGGTAAATGGCCCGCCTGGCTGACCGCCCAACGACCCCCGCCCATTGACGTCAATAATGACGTATGTTC
CCATAGTAACGCCAATAGGGACTTTCCATTGACGTCAATGGGTGGAGTATTTACGGTAAACTGCCCACTT
GGCAGTACATCAAGTGTATCATATGCCAAGTACGCCCCCTATTGACGTCAATGACGGTAAATGGCCCGCC
TGGCATTATGCCCAGTACATGACCTTATGGGACTTTCCTACTTGGCAGTACATCTACGTATTAGTCATCG
CTATTACCATGGTGATGCGGTTTTGGCAGTACATCAATGGGCGTGGATAGCGGTTTGACTCACGGGGATT
TCCAAGTCTCCACCCCATTGACGTCAATGGGAGTTTGTTTTGGCACCAAAATCAACGGGACTTTCCAAAA
TGTCGTAACAACTCCGCCCCATTGACGCAAATGGGCGGTAGGCGTGTACGGTGGGAGGTCTATATAAGCA
GCGCGTTTTGCCTGTACTGGGTCTCTCTGGTTAGACCAGATCTGAGCCTGGGAGCTCTCTGGCTAACTAG
GGAACCCACTGCTTAAGCCTCAATAAAGCTTGCCTTGAGTGCTTCAAGTAGTGTGTGCCCGTCTGTTGTG
TGACTCTGGTAACTAGAGATCCCTCAGACCCTTTTAGTCAGTGTGGAAAATCTCTAGCAGTGGCGCCCGA
ACAGGGACTTGAAAGCGAAAGGGAAACCAGAGGAGCTCTCTCGACGCAGGACTCGGCTTGCTGAAGCGCG
CACGGCAAGAGGCGAGGGGCGGCGACTGGTGAGTACGCCAAAAATTTTGACTAGCGGAGGCTAGAAGGAG
AGAGATGGGTGCGAGAGCGTCAGTATTAAGCGGGGGAGAATTAGATCGCGATGGGAAAAAATTCGGTTAA
GGCCAGGGGGAAAGAAAAAATATAAATTAAAACATATAGTATGGGCAAGCAGGGAGCTAGAACGATTCGC
AGTTAATCCTGGCCTGTTAGAAACATCAGAAGGCTGTAGACAAATACTGGGACAGCTACAACCATCCCTT
CAGACAGGATCAGAAGAACTTAGATCATTATATAATACAGTAGCAACCCTCTATTGTGTGCATCAAAGGA
TAGAGATAAAAGACACCAAGGAAGCTTTAGACAAGATAGAGGAAGAGCAAAACAAAAGTAAGACCACCGC
ACAGCAAGCGGCCGCTGATCTTCAGACCTGGAGGAGGAGATATGAGGGACAATTGGAGAAGTGAATTATA
TAAATATAAAGTAGTAAAAATTGAACCATTAGGAGTAGCACCCACCAAGGCAAAGAGAAGAGTGGTGCAG
AGAGAAAAAAGAGCAGTGGGAATAGGAGCTTTGTTCCTTGGGTTCTTGGGAGCAGCAGGAAGCACTATGG
GCGCAGCGTCAATGACGCTGACGGTACAGGCCAGACAATTATTGTCTGGTATAGTGCAGCAGCAGAACAA
TTTGCTGAGGGCTATTGAGGCGCAACAGCATCTGTTGCAACTCACAGTCTGGGGCATCAAGCAGCTCCAG
GCAAGAATCCTGGCTGTGGAAAGATACCTAAAGGATCAACAGCTCCTGGGGATTTGGGGTTGCTCTGGAA
AACTCATTTGCACCACTGCTGTGCCTTGGAATGCTAGTTGGAGTAATAAATCTCTGGAACAGATTTGGAA
TCACACGACCTGGATGGAGTGGGACAGAGAAATTAACAATTACACAAGCTTAATACACTCCTTAATTGAA
GAATCGCAAAACCAGCAAGAAAAGAATGAACAAGAATTATTGGAATTAGATAAATGGGCAAGTTTGTGGA
ATTGGTTTAACATAACAAATTGGCTGTGGTATATAAAATTATTCATAATGATAGTAGGAGGCTTGGTAGG
TTTAAGAATAGTTTTTGCTGTACTTTCTATAGTGAATAGAGTTAGGCAGGGATATT
